Addgene plasmid #143782: TFORF1290
Purpose: Lentiviral vector for overexpressing transcription factor ORFs with unique 24-bp barcodes. Barcodes facilitate identification of transcription factors in pooled screens.
Depositing lab: Feng Zhang. Depositing organization: Broad Institute. Publication: A transcription factor atlas of directed differentiation. Joung J, Ma S, Tay T, Geiger-Schuller KR, Kirchgatterer PC, Verdine VK, Guo B, Arias-Garcia MA, Allen WE, Singh A, Kuksenko O, Abudayyeh OO, Gootenberg JS, Fu Z, Macrae RK, Buenrostro JD, Regev A, Zhang F. Cell. 2023 Jan 5;186(1):209-229.e26. doi: 10.1016/j.cell.2022.11.026. PubMed 36608654.
Backbone
  Vector backbone: pLX_TRC317
  Backbone manufacturer: Broad Institute Genetic Perturbation Platform
  Backbone size w/o insert (bp): 8264
  Vector type: Mammalian Expression, Lentiviral
  Selectable markers: Puromycin
Growth in bacteria
  Bacterial resistance: Ampicillin, 100 μg/mL
  Growth temperature: 37°C
  Growth strain: NEB Stable
  Copy number: High Copy
Gene/Insert
  Gene/Insert name: GMEB1
  Species: H. sapiens (human)
  Insert size (bp): 1823
  Entrez Gene: GMEB1 (a.k.a. P96PIF, PIF96)
  Promoter: EF1a
  Cloning method: Unknown
  Sequencing primers: 5′ GGGTGGAGACTGAAGTTAGGCCAG; 3′ CACATAGCGTAAAAGGAGCAACATAG
Terms and licenses: Academic/Nonprofit Terms; Industry Terms: Not Available to Industry
Depositor comments: NM_006582,XM_011540519,XM_011540518,XM_017000087,ENST00000294409 . The transcription factor ORF portion of this plasmid was synthesized by Genewiz. Please test multiple small colonies in case of plasmid recombination. To make this collection available in a timely manner, a portion of this collection was not fully sequenced by Addgene. If an Addgene verified full plasmid sequence is not available, please contact us prior to placing an order to request the full sequence.
How to cite: TFORF1290 was a gift from Feng Zhang (Addgene plasmid # 143782 ; http://n2t.net/addgene:143782 ; RRID:Addgene_143782)
