[The description below was written by a language model from this plasmid's Addgene catalogue record and pLannotate feature annotations shown in this document.]
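Description:
TFORF1290 is a lentiviral mammalian expression plasmid built on the pLX_TRC317 backbone and carrying the human transcription factor GMEB1 as its open reading frame. It belongs to a barcoded transcription factor ORF collection in which every clone pairs an ORF with a unique 24-bp barcode, so that the factor present in a given cell can be identified by sequencing in pooled overexpression screens such as directed differentiation studies. In bacteria the plasmid is maintained through a high-copy ColE1/pUC-type origin and selected with ampicillin via the β-lactamase gene. An f1 origin and remnants of a lac/T7/T3 cloning region are also annotated. The depositor notes that the plasmid can recombine during propagation.

The viral portion follows a third-generation, self-inactivating design. An RSV promoter drives a truncated HIV-1 5' LTR, followed by the Ψ packaging signal with a gag fragment and the Rev response element. The transfer cassette ends in a ΔU3 3' LTR and an SV40 polyadenylation signal. Between the LTRs, an SV40 early promoter/origin segment expresses puromycin N-acetyltransferase for selection of transduced cells. A cPPT/CTS element, which aids nuclear import of the viral genome, lies between this marker and the main expression unit. The strong constitutive EF-1α promoter then drives the GMEB1 coding sequence, encoding a factor that binds glucocorticoid modulatory elements. A WPRE downstream enhances transcript stability and expression. The barcode is not annotated as a separate feature. The recorded insert is somewhat longer than the annotated coding sequence, and a short U6 promoter fragment lies between the ORF and the WPRE, but the record does not state where the barcode sits.
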