Features (pLannotate 1.2.2; 31 found; start..end, strand, type, name):
      5..231     +  promoter       RSV promoter: Rous sarcoma virus enhancer/promoter
    232..412     +  LTR            5' LTR (truncated): truncated 5' long terminal repeat (LTR) from HIV-1
    459..584     +  misc_feature   HIV-1 Ψ: packaging signal of human immunodeficiency virus type 1
    568..931     +  CDS            HIV-1 gag (fragment): gag protein from human immunodeficiency virus 1; gag
   1077..1310    +  misc_feature   RRE: The Rev response element (RRE) of HIV-1 allows for Rev-dependent mRNA export from the nucleus to the cytoplasm.
   1687..1713    +  CDS            Rev (fragment): human immunodeficiency virus 1 (HIV-1) Rev protein; rev; enhances nuclear export of unspliced and incompletely spliced viral mRNAs
   1720..1743    +  promoter       SV40 promoter (fragment): SV40 early promoter
   1744..1815    +  promoter       SV40 promoter (fragment): SV40 enhancer and early promoter
   1839..1974    +  rep_origin     SV40 ori: SV40 origin of replication
   2020..2616    +  CDS            PuroR (fragment): puromycin N-acetyltransferase; pac from Streptomyces; confers resistance to puromycin
   2665..2782    +  misc_feature   cPPT/CTS: central polypurine tract and central termination sequence of HIV-1
   2847..2913    +  CDS            small t antigen (fragment): SV40 (simian virus 40) small t antigen
   2920..4098    +  promoter       EF-1α promoter: strong constitutive promoter for human elongation factor EF-1α
   4115..5833    +  CDS            GMEB1: GMEB1_HUMAN - Experimental evidence at protein level: Swiss-Prot protein existence level 1. Trans-acting factor that binds to glucocorticoid modulatory elements (GME) present in the TAT (tyrosine aminotransferase) promoter and increases sensitivity to low concentrations of glucocorticoids. Binds also to the transferrin receptor promoter. Essential auxiliary factor for the replication of parvoviruses. From Homo sapiens (Human).
   5849..5902    +  promoter       U6 promoter (fragment): RNA polymerase III promoter for human U6 snRNA
   5944..6532    +  misc_feature   WPRE: woodchuck hepatitis virus posttranscriptional regulatory element
   6583..6602    +  misc_feature   cPPT/CTS (fragment): central polypurine tract and central termination sequence of HIV-1
   6604..6837    +  LTR            3' LTR (ΔU3): self-inactivating 3' long terminal repeat (LTR) from HIV-1
   6915..7036    +  polyA_signal   SV40 poly(A) signal: SV40 polyadenylation signal
   7076..7211    +  rep_origin     SV40 ori: SV40 origin of replication
   7232..7250    -  promoter       T7 promoter: promoter for bacteriophage T7 RNA polymerase
   7258..7413    +  CDS            lacZα (fragment): LacZα fragment of β-galactosidase; lacZ fragment
   7418..7846    +  rep_origin     f1 ori (sequence partly withheld): f1 bacteriophage origin of replication; arrow indicates direction of (+) strand synthesis
   7899..8003    +  promoter       AmpR promoter: bla
   8004..8864    +  CDS            AmpR: β-lactamase; bla; confers resistance to ampicillin, carbenicillin, and related antibiotics
   9035..9623    +  rep_origin     ori: high-copy-number ColE1/pMB1/pBR322/pUC origin of replication
   9806..9898    +  CDS            lacI (fragment): lac repressor; lacI; The lac repressor binds to the lac operator to inhibit transcription in E. coli. This inhibition can be relieved by adding lactose or isopropyl-β-D-thiogalactopyranoside (IPTG).
   9911..9932    +  protein_bind   CAP binding site: CAP binding activates transcription in the presence of cAMP. E. coli catabolite activator protein
   9947..9977    +  promoter       lac promoter: promoter for the E. coli lac operon
   9985..10001   +  protein_bind   lac operator: The lac repressor binds to the lac operator to inhibit transcription in E. coli. This inhibition can be relieved by adding lactose or isopropyl-β-D-thiogalactopyranoside (IPTG). lac repressor encoded by lacI
  10046..10064   +  promoter       T3 promoter: promoter for bacteriophage T3 RNA polymerase
>Addgene plasmid #143782 | TFORF1290 | addgene full sequence | sequence record 396241 | Addgene NGS Result
TTAATGTAGTCTTATGCAATACTCTTGTAGTCTTGCAACATGGTAACGATGAGTTAGCAACATGCCTTAC
AAGGAGAGAAAAAGCACCGTGCATGCCGATTGGTGGAAGTAAGGTGGTACGATCGTGCCTTATTAGGAAG
GCAACAGACGGGTCTGACATGGATTGGACGAACCACTGAATTGCCGCATTGCAGAGATATTGTATTTAAG
TGCCTAGCTCGATACATAAACGGGTCTCTCTGGTTAGACCAGATCTGAGCCTGGGAGCTCTCTGGCTAAC
TAGGGAACCCACTGCTTAAGCCTCAATAAAGCTTGCCTTGAGTGCTTCAAGTAGTGTGTGCCCGTCTGTT
GTGTGACTCTGGTAACTAGAGATCCCTCAGACCCTTTTAGTCAGTGTGGAAAATCTCTAGCAGTGGCGCC
CGAACAGGGACTTGAAAGCGAAAGGGAAACCAGAGGAGCTCTCTCGACGCAGGACTCGGCTTGCTGAAGC
GCGCACGGCAAGAGGCGAGGGGCGGCGACTGGTGAGTACGCCAAAAATTTTGACTAGCGGAGGCTAGAAG
GAGAGAGATGGGTGCGAGAGCGTCAGTATTAAGCGGGGGAGAATTAGATCGCGATGGGAAAAAATTCGGT
TAAGGCCAGGGGGAAAGAAAAAATATAAATTAAAACATATAGTATGGGCAAGCAGGGAGCTAGAACGATT
CGCAGTTAATCCTGGCCTGTTAGAAACATCAGAAGGCTGTAGACAAATACTGGGACAGCTACAACCATCC
CTTCAGACAGGATCAGAAGAACTTAGATCATTATATAATACAGTAGCAACCCTCTATTGTGTGCATCAAA
GGATAGAGATAAAAGACACCAAGGAAGCTTTAGACAAGATAGAGGAAGAGCAAAACAAAAGTAAGACCAC
CGCACAGCAAGCGGCCGCTGATCTTCAGACCTGGAGGAGGAGATATGAGGGACAATTGGAGAAGTGAATT
ATATAAATATAAAGTAGTAAAAATTGAACCATTAGGAGTAGCACCCACCAAGGCAAAGAGAAGAGTGGTG
CAGAGAGAAAAAAGAGCAGTGGGAATAGGAGCTTTGTTCCTTGGGTTCTTGGGAGCAGCAGGAAGCACTA
TGGGCGCAGCGTCAATGACGCTGACGGTACAGGCCAGACAATTATTGTCTGGTATAGTGCAGCAGCAGAA
CAATTTGCTGAGGGCTATTGAGGCGCAACAGCATCTGTTGCAACTCACAGTCTGGGGCATCAAGCAGCTC
CAGGCAAGAATCCTGGCTGTGGAAAGATACCTAAAGGATCAACAGCTCCTGGGGATTTGGGGTTGCTCTG
GAAAACTCATTTGCACCACTGCTGTGCCTTGGAATGCTAGTTGGAGTAATAAATCTCTGGAACAGATTTG
GAATCACACGACCTGGATGGAGTGGGACAGAGAAATTAACAATTACACAAGCTTAATACACTCCTTAATT
GAAGAATCGCAAAACCAGCAAGAAAAGAATGAACAAGAATTATTGGAATTAGATAAATGGGCAAGTTTGT
GGAATTGGTTTAACATAACAAATTGGCTGTGGTATATAAAATTATTCATAATGATAGTAGGAGGCTTGGT
AGGTTTAAGAATAGTTTTTGCTGTACTTTCTATAGTGAATAGAGTTAGGCAGGGATATTCACCATTATCG
TTTCAGACCCACCTCCCAACCCCGAGGGGACCCATGCATTGCATCTCAATTAGTCAGCAACCAGGTGTGG
AAAGTCCCCAGGCTCCCCAGCAGGCAGAAGTATGCAAAGCATGCGTCTCAATTAGTCAGCAACCATAGTC
CCGCCCCTAACTCCGCCCATCCCGCCCCTAACTCCGCCCAGTTCCGCCCATTCTCCGCCCCATGGCTGAC
TAATTTTTTTTATTTATGCAGAGGCCGAGGCCGCCTCGGCCTCTGAGCTATTCCAGAAGTAGTGAGGAGG
CTTTTTTGGAGGCCTAGGCTTTTGCAAAAAGCTTTCTAGAGGTACCACCGGAGCTTACCATGACCGAGTA
CAAGCCCACGGTGCGCCTCGCCACCCGCGACGACGTCCCCAGGGCCGTACGCACCCTCGCCGCCGCGTTC
GCCGACTACCCCGCCACGCGCCACACCGTCGATCCGGACCGCCACATCGAGCGGGTCACCGAGCTGCAAG
AACTCTTCCTCACGCGCGTCGGGCTCGACATCGGCAAGGTGTGGGTCGCGGACGACGGCGCCGCCGTGGC
GGTCTGGACCACGCCGGAGAGCGTCGAAGCGGGGGCGGTGTTCGCCGAGATCGGCCCGCGCATGGCCGAG
TTGAGCGGTTCCCGGCTGGCCGCGCAGCAACAGATGGAAGGCCTCCTGGCGCCGCACCGGCCCAAGGAGC
CCGCGTGGTTCCTGGCCACCGTCGGCGTCTCGCCCGACCACCAGGGCAAGGGTCTGGGCAGCGCCGTCGT
GCTCCCCGGAGTGGAGGCGGCCGAGCGCGCCGGGGTGCCCGCCTTCCTGGAGACCTCCGCGCCCCGCAAC
CTCCCCTTCTACGAGCGGCTCGGCTTCACCGTCACCGCCGACGTCGAGGTGCCCGAAGGACCGCGCACCT
GGTGCATGACCCGCAAGCCCGGTGCCAGTTAACGAATTCTAGATCTTGAGACAAATGGCAGTATTCATCC
ACAATTTTAAAAGAAAAGGGGGGATTGGGGGGTACAGTGCAGGGGAAAGAATAGTAGACATAATAGCAAC
AGACATACAAACTAAAGAATTACAAAAACAAATTACAAAAATTCAAAATTTTCGGGTTTATTACAGGGAC
AGCAGAGATCCACTTTGGCGCCGGCTCGAGGCCTGCAGGTGCAAAGATGGATAAAGTTTTAAACAGAGAG
GAATCTTTGCAGCTAATGGACCTTCTAGGTCTTGAAAGGAGTGGGAATTGGCTCCGGTGCCCGTCAGTGG
GCAGAGCGCACATCGCCCACAGTCCCCGAGAAGTTGGGGGGAGGGGTCGGCAATTGAACCGGTGCCTAGA
GAAGGTGGCGCGGGGTAAACTGGGAAAGTGATGTCGTGTACTGGCTCCGCCTTTTTCCCGAGGGTGGGGG
AGAACCGTATATAAGTGCAGTAGTCGCCGTGAACGTTCTTTTTCGCAACGGGTTTGCCGCCAGAACACAG
GTAAGTGCCGTGTGTGGTTCCCGCGGGCCTGGCCTCTTTACGGGTTATGGCCCTTGCGTGCCTTGAATTA
CTTCCACCTGGCTGCAGTACGTGATTCTTGATCCCGAGCTTCGGGTTGGAAGTGGGTGGGAGAGTTCGAG
GCCTTGCGCTTAAGGAGCCCCTTCGCCTCGTGCTTGAGTTGAGGCCTGGCCTGGGCGCTGGGGCCGCCGC
GTGCGAATCTGGTGGCACCTTCGCGCCTGTCTCGCTGCTTTCGATAAGTCTCTAGCCATTTAAAATTTTT
GATGACCTGCTGCGACGCTTTTTTTCTGGCAAGATAGTCTTGTAAATGCGGGCCAAGATCTGCACACTGG
TATTTCGGTTTTTGGGGCCGCGGGCGGCGACGGGGCCCGTGCGTCCCAGCGCACATGTTCGGCGAGGCGG
GGCCTGCGAGCGCGGCCACCGAGAATCGGACGGGGGTAGTCTCAAGCTGGCCGGCCTGCTCTGGTGCCTG
GCCTCGCGCCGCCGTGTATCGCCCCGCCCTGGGCGGCAAGGCTGGCCCGGTCGGCACCAGTTGCGTGAGC
GGAAAGATGGCCGCTTCCCGGCCCTGCTGCAGGGAGCTCAAAATGGAGGACGCGGCGCTCGGGAGAGCGG
GCGGGTGAGTCACCCACACAAAGGAAAAGGGCCTTTCCGTCCTCAGCCGTCGCTTCATGTGACTCCACGG
AGTACCGGGCGCCGTCCAGGCACCTCGATTAGTTCTCGAGCTTTTGGAGTACGTCGTCTTTAGGTTGGGG
GGAGGGGTTTTATGCGATGGAGTTTCCCCACACTGAGTGGGTGGAGACTGAAGTTAGGCCAGCTTGGCAC
TTGATGTAATTCTCCTTGGAATTTGCCCTTTTTGAGTTTGGATCTTGGTTCATTCTCAAGCCTCAGACAG
TGGTTCAAAGTTTTTTTCTTCCATTTCAGGTGTCGTGAGGCTAGCACCGCCACCATGGCTAATGCAGAAG
TGAGTGTCCCAGTGGGGGATGTGGTTGTGGTACCTACTGAAGGAAATGAAGGGGAGAATCCTGAAGACAC
TAAAACCCAAGTGATTTTGCAGTTACAGCCTGTGCAACAAGGTTTGTTTATCGATGGACACTTTTACAAC
AGGATTTATGAAGCTGGGTCGGAGAACAACACGGCAGTTGTAGCAGTAGAAACTCACACGATACACAAAA
TTGAAGAAGGGATTGATACAGGCACTATAGAAGCAAATGAGGATATGGAAATTGCTTACCCCATAACTTG
TGGGGAGAGCAAAGCCATCCTCCTCTGGAAGAAGTTTGTATGTCCAGGAATAAACGTGAAGTGTGTCAAG
TTCAATGATCAGTTGATCAGCCCCAAGCACTTTGTTCATCTGGCTGGCAAGTCCACTCTGAAGGACTGGA
AGAGAGCTATTCGTCTGGGTGGGATCATGCTCAGGAAAATGATGGACTCCGGACAGATTGATTTTTACCA
ACATGACAAAGTTTGCTCCAATACCTGCAGAAGCACCAAATTTGATCTTCTGATCAGCAGTGCAAGAGCT
CCAGTGCCAGGACAGCAGACAAGTGTGGTGCAGACACCCACTTCGGCTGATGGTAGCATCACGCAGATTG
CCATCTCAGAAGAGAGCATGGAAGAGGCAGGGCTGGAATGGAACTCAGCTCTCACCGCTGCTGTCACCAT
GGCCACGGAGGAGGGTGTAAAGAAAGACTCAGAGGAAATTTCAGAGGACACTTTGATGTTCTGGAAAGGA
ATAGCTGATGTAGGGCTGATGGAAGAGGTTGTCTGCAATATACAGAAGGAAATAGAGGAGCTACTCAGGG
GAGTTCAGCAGCGGCTCATCCAGGCTCCCTTCCAAGTCACAGATGCTGCTGTTCTCAACAATGTAGCACA
CACATTTGGCCTAATGGACACAGTCAAGAAGGTTTTAGACAACAGAAGGAACCAAGTAGAGCAGGGAGAA
GAACAGTTTCTCTATACTCTGACAGACTTGGAACGCCAGTTGGAGGAGCAGAAGAAGCAAGGCCAGGATC
ACAGGCTGAAATCTCAGACAGTTCAAAATGTGGTACTGATGCCTGTGAGCACTCCTAAGCCTCCAAAAAG
GCCCCGGCTCCAGCGGCCAGCCTCCACCACTGTCTTGAGCCCTTCTCCTCCTGTCCAGCAGCCTCAGTTC
ACAGTCATCTCACCCATCACCATCACCCCAGTGGGTCAGTCATTTTCCATGGGCAATATTCCAGTGGCCA
CCCTCAGCCAGGGCTCCAGTCCTGTGACTGTCCACACACTGCCTTCTGGCCCTCAGCTCTTCCGCTATGC
CACAGTGGTCTCCTCTGCCAAGAGCAGCTCACCAGACACAGTGACCATCCACCCTTCATCTAGCTTGGCG
CTGCTGAGCTCTACTGCCATGCAGGATGGGAGTACACTGGGCAACATGACCACCATGGTTAGCCCTGTGG
AATTGGTGGCCATGGAGTCCGGCCTAACCTCGGCAATTCAGGCTGTTGAAAGCACCTCAGAGGATGGGCA
GACCATCATTGAGATTGATCCAGCCCCGGACCCAGAAGCTGAAGATACTGAGGGCAAAGCAGTCATCTTG
GAGACAGAGCTGAGGACTGAGGAGAAAGTTGTGGCTGAGATGGAAGAACACCAGCATCAAGTTCACAATG
TGGAGATTGTGGTCTTAGAGGATTAGTAATGAACTAGTCCGTAACTTGAAAGTATTTCGATTTCTTGGCT
TTATATATCTTGTGGAAAGGACGACTTAGTCATGAGCTGTTGCTTGTAACGCGTTAAGTCGACAATCAAC
CTCTGGATTACAAAATTTGTGAAAGATTGACTGGTATTCTTAACTATGTTGCTCCTTTTACGCTATGTGG
ATACGCTGCTTTAATGCCTTTGTATCATGCTATTGCTTCCCGTATGGCTTTCATTTTCTCCTCCTTGTAT
AAATCCTGGTTGCTGTCTCTTTATGAGGAGTTGTGGCCCGTTGTCAGGCAACGTGGCGTGGTGTGCACTG
TGTTTGCTGACGCAACCCCCACTGGTTGGGGCATTGCCACCACCTGTCAGCTCCTTTCCGGGACTTTCGC
TTTCCCCCTCCCTATTGCCACGGCGGAACTCATCGCCGCCTGCCTTGCCCGCTGCTGGACAGGGGCTCGG
CTGTTGGGCACTGACAATTCCGTGGTGTTGTCGGGGAAATCATCGTCCTTTCCTTGGCTGCTCGCCTGTG
TTGCCACCTGGATTCTGCGCGGGACGTCCTTCTGCTACGTCCCTTCGGCCCTCAATCCAGCGGACCTTCC
TTCCCGCGGCCTGCTGCCGGCTCTGCGGCCTCTTCCGCGTCTTCGCCTTCGCCCTCAGACGAGTCGGATC
TCCCTTTGGGCCGCCTCCCCGCGTCGACTTTAAGACCAATGACTTACAAGGCAGCTGTAGATCTTAGCCA
CTTTTTAAAAGAAAAGGGGGGACTGGAAGGGCTAATTCACTCCCAACGAAGACAAGATCTGCTTTTTGCT
TGTACTGGGTCTCTCTGGTTAGACCAGATCTGAGCCTGGGAGCTCTCTGGCTAACTAGGGAACCCACTGC
TTAAGCCTCAATAAAGCTTGCCTTGAGTGCTTCAAGTAGTGTGTGCCCGTCTGTTGTGTGACTCTGGTAA
CTAGAGATCCCTCAGACCCTTTTAGTCAGTGTGGAAAATCTCTAGCAGTACGTATAGTAGTTCATGTCAT
CTTATTATTCAGTATTTATAACTTGCAAAGAAATGAATATCAGAGAGTGAGAGGAACTTGTTTATTGCAG
CTTATAATGGTTACAAATAAAGCAATAGCATCACAAATTTCACAAATAAAGCATTTTTTTCACTGCATTC
TAGTTGTGGTTTGTCCAAACTCATCAATGTATCTTATCATGTCTGGCTCTAGCTATCCCGCCCCTAACTC
CGCCCATCCCGCCCCTAACTCCGCCCAGTTCCGCCCATTCTCCGCCCCATGGCTGACTAATTTTTTTTAT
TTATGCAGAGGCCGAGGCCGCCTCGGCCTCTGAGCTATTCCAGAAGTAGTGAGGAGGCTTTTTTGGAGGC
CTAGGGACGTACCCAATTCGCCCTATAGTGAGTCGTATTACGCGCGCTCACTGGCCGTCGTTTTACAACG
TCGTGACTGGGAAAACCCTGGCGTTACCCAACTTAATCGCCTTGCAGCACATCCCCCTTTCGCCAGCTGG
CGTAATAGCGAAGAGGCCCGCACCGATCGCCCTTCCCAACAGTTGCGCAGCCTGAATGGCGAATGGG
[124 nt withheld, positions 7418-7541]
C
[91 nt withheld, positions 7543-7633]
A
[49 nt withheld, positions 7635-7683]
CCTTTGACGTTGGAGTCCACGTTCTTT
[37 nt withheld, positions 7711-7747]
ACCCTATCTCGGTCTATTCTTTTGATTTATAAGGGATTTTGCCGATTTCGGCCTATTGGTTAAAAAATGA
GCTGATTTAACAAAAATTTAACGCGAATTTTAACAAAATATTAACGCTTACAATTTAGGTGGCACTTTTC
GGGGAAATGTGCGCGGAACCCCTATTTGTTTATTTTTCTAAATACATTCAAATATGTATCCGCTCATGAG
ACAATAACCCTGATAAATGCTTCAATAATATTGAAAAAGGAAGAGTATGAGTATTCAACATTTCCGTGTC
GCCCTTATTCCCTTTTTTGCGGCATTTTGCCTTCCTGTTTTTGCTCACCCAGAAACGCTGGTGAAAGTAA
AAGATGCTGAAGATCAGTTGGGTGCACGAGTGGGTTACATCGAACTGGATCTCAACAGCGGTAAGATCCT
TGAGAGTTTTCGCCCCGAAGAACGTTTTCCAATGATGAGCACTTTTAAAGTTCTGCTATGTGGCGCGGTA
TTATCCCGTATTGACGCCGGGCAAGAGCAACTCGGTCGCCGCATACACTATTCTCAGAATGACTTGGTTG
AGTACTCACCAGTCACAGAAAAGCATCTTACGGATGGCATGACAGTAAGAGAATTATGCAGTGCTGCCAT
AACCATGAGTGATAACACTGCGGCCAACTTACTTCTGACAACGATCGGAGGACCGAAGGAGCTAACCGCT
TTTTTGCACAACATGGGGGATCATGTAACTCGCCTTGATCGTTGGGAACCGGAGCTGAATGAAGCCATAC
CAAACGACGAGCGTGACACCACGATGCCTGTAGCAATGGCAACAACGTTGCGCAAACTATTAACTGGCGA
ACTACTTACTCTAGCTTCCCGGCAACAATTAATAGACTGGATGGAGGCGGATAAAGTTGCAGGACCACTT
CTGCGCTCGGCCCTTCCGGCTGGCTGGTTTATTGCTGATAAATCTGGAGCCGGTGAGCGTGGGTCTCGCG
GTATCATTGCAGCACTGGGGCCAGATGGTAAGCCCTCCCGTATCGTAGTTATCTACACGACGGGGAGTCA
GGCAACTATGGATGAACGAAATAGACAGATCGCTGAGATAGGTGCCTCACTGATTAAGCATTGGTAACTG
TCAGACCAAGTTTACTCATATATACTTTAGATTGATTTAAAACTTCATTTTTAATTTAAAAGGATCTAGG
TGAAGATCCTTTTTGATAATCTCATGACCAAAATCCCTTAACGTGAGTTTTCGTTCCACTGAGCGTCAGA
CCCCGTAGAAAAGATCAAAGGATCTTCTTGAGATCCTTTTTTTCTGCGCGTAATCTGCTGCTTGCAAACA
AAAAAACCACCGCTACCAGCGGTGGTTTGTTTGCCGGATCAAGAGCTACCAACTCTTTTTCCGAAGGTAA
CTGGCTTCAGCAGAGCGCAGATACCAAATACTGTTCTTCTAGTGTAGCCGTAGTTAGGCCACCACTTCAA
GAACTCTGTAGCACCGCCTACATACCTCGCTCTGCTAATCCTGTTACCAGTGGCTGCTGCCAGTGGCGAT
AAGTCGTGTCTTACCGGGTTGGACTCAAGACGATAGTTACCGGATAAGGCGCAGCGGTCGGGCTGAACGG
GGGGTTCGTGCACACAGCCCAGCTTGGAGCGAACGACCTACACCGAACTGAGATACCTACAGCGTGAGCT
ATGAGAAAGCGCCACGCTTCCCGAAGGGAGAAAGGCGGACAGGTATCCGGTAAGCGGCAGGGTCGGAACA
GGAGAGCGCACGAGGGAGCTTCCAGGGGGAAACGCCTGGTATCTTTATAGTCCTGTCGGGTTTCGCCACC
TCTGACTTGAGCGTCGATTTTTGTGATGCTCGTCAGGGGGGCGGAGCCTATGGAAAAACGCCAGCAACGC
GGCCTTTTTACGGTTCCTGGCCTTTTGCTGGCCTTTTGCTCACATGTTCTTTCCTGCGTTATCCCCTGAT
TCTGTGGATAACCGTATTACCGCCTTTGAGTGAGCTGATACCGCTCGCCGCAGCCGAACGACCGAGCGCA
GCGAGTCAGTGAGCGAGGAAGCGGAAGAGCGCCCAATACGCAAACCGCCTCTCCCCGCGCGTTGGCCGAT
TCATTAATGCAGCTGGCACGACAGGTTTCCCGACTGGAAAGCGGGCAGTGAGCGCAACGCAATTAATGTG
AGTTAGCTCACTCATTAGGCACCCCAGGCTTTACACTTTATGCTTCCGGCTCGTATGTTGTGTGGAATTG
TGAGCGGATAACAATTTCACACAGGAAACAGCTATGACCATGATTACGCCAAGCGCGCAATTAACCCTCA
CTAAAGGGAACAAAAGCTGGAGCTGCAAGC
