>Addgene plasmid #143782 | TFORF1290 | depositor partial sequence | sequence record 283473 | Insert
ACCGCCACCATGGCTAATGCAGAAGTGAGTGTCCCAGTGGGGGATGTGGTTGTGGTACCTACTGAAGGAA
ATGAAGGGGAGAATCCTGAAGACACTAAAACCCAAGTGATTTTGCAGTTACAGCCTGTGCAACAAGGTTT
GTTTATCGATGGACACTTTTACAACAGGATTTATGAAGCTGGGTCGGAGAACAACACGGCAGTTGTAGCA
GTAGAAACTCACACGATACACAAAATTGAAGAAGGGATTGATACAGGCACTATAGAAGCAAATGAGGATA
TGGAAATTGCTTACCCCATAACTTGTGGGGAGAGCAAAGCCATCCTCCTCTGGAAGAAGTTTGTATGTCC
AGGAATAAACGTGAAGTGTGTCAAGTTCAATGATCAGTTGATCAGCCCCAAGCACTTTGTTCATCTGGCT
GGCAAGTCCACTCTGAAGGACTGGAAGAGAGCTATTCGTCTGGGTGGGATCATGCTCAGGAAAATGATGG
ACTCCGGACAGATTGATTTTTACCAACATGACAAAGTTTGCTCCAATACCTGCAGAAGCACCAAATTTGA
TCTTCTGATCAGCAGTGCAAGAGCTCCAGTGCCAGGACAGCAGACAAGTGTGGTGCAGACACCCACTTCG
GCTGATGGTAGCATCACGCAGATTGCCATCTCAGAAGAGAGCATGGAAGAGGCAGGGCTGGAATGGAACT
CAGCTCTCACCGCTGCTGTCACCATGGCCACGGAGGAGGGTGTAAAGAAAGACTCAGAGGAAATTTCAGA
GGACACTTTGATGTTCTGGAAAGGAATAGCTGATGTAGGGCTGATGGAAGAGGTTGTCTGCAATATACAG
AAGGAAATAGAGGAGCTACTCAGGGGAGTTCAGCAGCGGCTCATCCAGGCTCCCTTCCAAGTCACAGATG
CTGCTGTTCTCAACAATGTAGCACACACATTTGGCCTAATGGACACAGTCAAGAAGGTTTTAGACAACAG
AAGGAACCAAGTAGAGCAGGGAGAAGAACAGTTTCTCTATACTCTGACAGACTTGGAACGCCAGTTGGAG
GAGCAGAAGAAGCAAGGCCAGGATCACAGGCTGAAATCTCAGACAGTTCAAAATGTGGTACTGATGCCTG
TGAGCACTCCTAAGCCTCCAAAAAGGCCCCGGCTCCAGCGGCCAGCCTCCACCACTGTCTTGAGCCCTTC
TCCTCCTGTCCAGCAGCCTCAGTTCACAGTCATCTCACCCATCACCATCACCCCAGTGGGTCAGTCATTT
TCCATGGGCAATATTCCAGTGGCCACCCTCAGCCAGGGCTCCAGTCCTGTGACTGTCCACACACTGCCTT
CTGGCCCTCAGCTCTTCCGCTATGCCACAGTGGTCTCCTCTGCCAAGAGCAGCTCACCAGACACAGTGAC
CATCCACCCTTCATCTAGCTTGGCGCTGCTGAGCTCTACTGCCATGCAGGATGGGAGTACACTGGGCAAC
ATGACCACCATGGTTAGCCCTGTGGAATTGGTGGCCATGGAGTCCGGCCTAACCTCGGCAATTCAGGCTG
TTGAAAGCACCTCAGAGGATGGGCAGACCATCATTGAGATTGATCCAGCCCCGGACCCAGAAGCTGAAGA
TACTGAGGGCAAAGCAGTCATCTTGGAGACAGAGCTGAGGACTGAGGAGAAAGTTGTGGCTGAGATGGAA
GAACACCAGCATCAAGTTCACAATGTGGAGATTGTGGTCTTAGAGGATTAGTAATGAACTAGTCCGTAAC
TTGAAAGTATTTCGATTTCTTGGCTTTATATATCTTGTGGAAAGGACGACTTAGTCATGAGCTGTTGCTT
GTA
