>Addgene plasmid #143782 | TFORF1290 | depositor partial sequence | sequence record 283474 | Barcode
CTTAGTCATGAGCTGTTGCTTGTA
